>Addgene plasmid #227127 | pGL4_10xUAS-CMVmin-BC0439-luc2 | addgene full sequence | sequence record 455203 | Addgene NGS Result
GGCCTAACTGGCCGGTACCTGAGCTCGCTAGCCTCGAGGATATCAAACAAGTTTGTACAAAAAAGCAGGC
TCCCTAACTGGCCGGTACCGAGTTTCTAGACGGAGTACTGTCCTCCGAGCGGAGTACTGTCCTCCGACTC
GAGCGGAGTACTGTCCTCCGATCGGAGTACTGTCCTCCGCGAATTCCGGAGTACTGTCCTCCGAAGACGC
TAGTGCCGGTACCGAGTTTCTAGACGGAGTACTGTCCTCCGAGCGGAGTACTGTCCTCCGACTCGAGCGG
AGTACTGTCCTCCGATCGGAGTACTGTCCTCCGCGAATTCCGGAGTACTGTCCTCCGAAGACGCTAGCGG
GGGGCTACAACTTTTCTATACAAAGTTGCGGTACCCGGGTCGAGTAGGCGTGTACGGTGGGAGGCCTATA
TAAGCAGAGCTCGTTTAGTGAACCGTCAGATCGCCTGGAGACGCCATCCACGCTGTTTTGACCTCCATAG
AAGACACCGGGACCGATCCAGCCCAACTTTGTATAATAAAGTTGAGCTAGTTGCTAAGTCTGCCGAGTAG
AATTAACCCTCACTAAAGGGTAGGTGACACTATATCATCTAATCAACATACATAGTGGGAGAACATTCTA
ATCAAATCTCTACCTATAGTGAGTCGTATTAGTAGACGCGAGTCAATGCATGTACGACAGCTTTCTTGTA
CAAAGTGGTTCGATATCAAGATCTGGCCTCGGCGGCCAAGCTTGGCAATCCGGTACTGTTGGTAAAGCCA
CCATGGAAGATGCCAAAAACATTAAGAAGGGCCCAGCGCCATTCTACCCACTCGAAGACGGGACCGCCGG
CGAGCAGCTGCACAAAGCCATGAAGCGCTACGCCCTGGTGCCCGGCACCATCGCCTTTACCGACGCACAT
ATCGAGGTGGACATTACCTACGCCGAGTACTTCGAGATGAGCGTTCGGCTGGCAGAAGCTATGAAGCGCT
ATGGGCTGAATACAAACCATCGGATCGTGGTGTGCAGCGAGAATAGCTTGCAGTTCTTCATGCCCGTGTT
GGGTGCCCTGTTCATCGGTGTGGCTGTGGCCCCAGCTAACGACATCTACAACGAGCGCGAGCTGCTGAAC
AGCATGGGCATCAGCCAGCCCACCGTCGTATTCGTGAGCAAGAAAGGGCTGCAAAAGATCCTCAACGTGC
AAAAGAAGCTACCGATCATACAAAAGATCATCATCATGGATAGCAAGACCGACTACCAGGGCTTCCAAAG
CATGTACACCTTCGTGACTTCCCATTTGCCACCCGGCTTCAACGAGTACGACTTCGTGCCCGAGAGCTTC
GACCGGGACAAAACCATCGCCCTGATCATGAACAGTAGTGGCAGTACCGGATTGCCCAAGGGCGTAGCCC
TACCGCACCGCACCGCTTGTGTCCGATTCAGTCATGCCCGCGACCCCATCTTCGGCAACCAGATCATCCC
CGACACCGCTATCCTCAGCGTGGTGCCATTTCACCACGGCTTCGGCATGTTCACCACGCTGGGCTACTTG
ATCTGCGGCTTTCGGGTCGTGCTCATGTACCGCTTCGAGGAGGAGCTATTCTTGCGCAGCTTGCAAGACT
ATAAGATTCAATCTGCCCTGCTGGTGCCCACACTATTTAGCTTCTTCGCTAAGAGCACTCTCATCGACAA
GTACGACCTAAGCAACTTGCACGAGATCGCCAGCGGCGGGGCGCCGCTCAGCAAGGAGGTAGGTGAGGCC
GTGGCCAAACGCTTCCACCTACCAGGCATCCGCCAGGGCTACGGCCTGACAGAAACAACCAGCGCCATTC
TGATCACCCCCGAAGGGGACGACAAGCCTGGCGCAGTAGGCAAGGTGGTGCCCTTCTTCGAGGCTAAGGT
GGTGGACTTGGACACCGGTAAGACACTGGGTGTGAACCAGCGCGGCGAGCTGTGCGTCCGTGGCCCCATG
ATCATGAGCGGCTACGTTAACAACCCCGAGGCTACAAACGCTCTCATCGACAAGGACGGCTGGCTGCACA
GCGGCGACATCGCCTACTGGGACGAGGACGAGCACTTCTTCATCGTGGACCGGCTGAAGAGCCTGATCAA
ATACAAGGGCTACCAGGTAGCCCCAGCCGAACTGGAGAGCATCCTGCTGCAACACCCCAACATCTTCGAC
GCCGGGGTCGCCGGCCTGCCCGACGACGATGCCGGCGAGCTGCCCGCCGCAGTCGTCGTGCTGGAACACG
GTAAAACCATGACCGAGAAGGAGATCGTGGACTATGTGGCCAGCCAGGTTACAACCGCCAAGAAGCTGCG
CGGTGGTGTTGTGTTCGTGGACGAGGTGCCTAAAGGACTGACCGGCAAGTTGGACGCCCGCAAGATCCGC
GAGATTCTCATTAAGGCCAAGAAGGGCGGCAAGATCGCCGTGTAATCTGCTTGCAAGAACTGGTTCAGTA
GCTTAAGCCACTTTGTGATCCACCTTAACAGCCACGGCTTCCCTCCCGAGGTGGAGGAGCAGGCCGCCGG
CACCCTGCCCATGAGCTGCGCCCAGGAGAGCGGCATGGATAGACACCCTGCTGCTTGCGCCAGCGCCAGG
ATCAACGTCTAACTGCAGTCTAGAGTCGGGGCGGCCGGCCGCTTCGAGCAGACATGATAAGATACATTGA
TGAGTTTGGACAAACCACAACTAGAATGCAGTGAAAAAAATGCTTTATTTGTGAAATTTGTGATGCTATT
GCTTTATTTGTAACCATTATAAGCTGCAATAAACAAGTTAACAACAACAATTGCATTCATTTTATGTTTC
AGGTTCAGGGGGAGGTGTGGGAGGTTTTTTAAAGCAAGTAAAACCTCTACAAATGTGGTAAAATCGATAA
GGATCCGTTTGCGTATTGGGCGCTCTTCCGCTGATCTGCGCAGCACCATGGCCTGAAATAACCTCTGAAA
GAGGAACTTGGTTAGCTACCTTCTGAGGCGGAAAGAACCAGCTGTGGAATGTGTGTCAGTTAGGGTGTGG
AAAGTCCCCAGGCTCCCCAGCAGGCAGAAGTATGCAAAGCATGCATCTCAATTAGTCAGCAACCAGGTGT
GGAAAGTCCCCAGGCTCCCCAGCAGGCAGAAGTATGCAAAGCATGCATCTCAATTAGTCAGCAACCATAG
TCCCGCCCCTAACTCCGCCCATCCCGCCCCTAACTCCGCCCAGTTCCGCCCATTCTCCGCCCCATGGCTG
ACTAATTTTTTTTATTTATGCAGAGGCCGAGGCCGCCTCTGCCTCTGAGCTATTCCAGAAGTAGTGAGGA
GGCTTTTTTGGAGGCCTAGGCTTTTGCAAAAAGCTCGATTCTTCTGACACTAGCGCCACCATGAAGAAGC
CCGAACTCACCGCTACCAGCGTTGAAAAATTTCTCATCGAGAAGTTCGACAGTGTGAGCGACCTGATGCA
GTTGTCGGAGGGCGAAGAGAGCCGAGCCTTCAGCTTCGATGTCGGCGGACGCGGCTATGTACTGCGGGTG
AATAGCTGCGCTGATGGCTTCTACAAAGACCGCTACGTGTACCGCCACTTCGCCAGCGCTGCACTACCCA
TCCCCGAAGTGTTGGACATCGGCGAGTTCAGCGAGAGCCTGACATACTGCATCAGTAGACGCGCCCAAGG
CGTTACTCTCCAAGACCTCCCCGAAACAGAGCTGCCTGCTGTGTTACAGCCTGTCGCCGAAGCTATGGAT
GCTATTGCCGCCGCCGACCTCAGTCAAACCAGCGGCTTCGGCCCATTCGGGCCCCAAGGCATCGGCCAGT
ACACAACCTGGCGGGATTTCATTTGCGCCATTGCTGATCCCCATGTCTACCACTGGCAGACCGTGATGGA
CGACACCGTGTCCGCCAGCGTAGCTCAAGCCCTGGACGAACTGATGCTGTGGGCCGAAGACTGTCCCGAG
GTGCGCCACCTCGTCCATGCCGACTTCGGCAGCAACAACGTCCTGACCGACAACGGCCGCATCACCGCCG
TAATCGACTGGTCCGAAGCTATGTTCGGGGACAGTCAGTACGAGGTGGCCAACATCTTCTTCTGGCGGCC
CTGGCTGGCTTGCATGGAGCAGCAGACTCGCTACTTCGAGCGCCGGCATCCCGAGCTGGCCGGCAGCCCT
CGTCTGCGAGCCTACATGCTGCGCATCGGCCTGGATCAGCTCTACCAGAGCCTCGTGGACGGCAACTTCG
ACGATGCTGCCTGGGCTCAAGGCCGCTGCGATGCCATCGTCCGCAGCGGGGCCGGCACCGTCGGTCGCAC
ACAAATCGCTCGCCGGAGCGCAGCCGTATGGACCGACGGCTGCGTCGAGGTGCTGGCCGACAGCGGCAAC
CGCCGGCCCAGTACACGACCGCGCGCTAAGGAGGTAGGTCGAGTTTAAACTCTAGAACCGGTCATGGCCG
CAATAAAATATCTTTATTTTCATTACATCTGTGTGTTGGTTTTTTGTGTGTTCGAACTAGATGCTGTCGA
CCGATGCCCTTGAGAGCCTTCAACCCAGTCAGCTCCTTCCGGTGGGCGCGGGGCATGACTATCGTCGCCG
CACTTATGACTGTCTTCTTTATCATGCAACTCGTAGGACAGGTGCCGGCAGCGCTCTTCCGCTTCCTCGC
TCACTGACTCGCTGCGCTCGGTCGTTCGGCTGCGGCGAGCGGTATCAGCTCACTCAAAGGCGGTAATACG
GTTATCCACAGAATCAGGGGATAACGCAGGAAAGAACATGTGAGCAAAAGGCCAGCAAAAGGCCAGGAAC
CGTAAAAAGGCCGCGTTGCTGGCGTTTTTCCATAGGCTCCGCCCCCCTGACGAGCATCACAAAAATCGAC
GCTCAAGTCAGAGGTGGCGAAACCCGACAGGACTATAAAGATACCAGGCGTTTCCCCCTGGAAGCTCCCT
CGTGCGCTCTCCTGTTCCGACCCTGCCGCTTACCGGATACCTGTCCGCCTTTCTCCCTTCGGGAAGCGTG
GCGCTTTCTCATAGCTCACGCTGTAGGTATCTCAGTTCGGTGTAGGTCGTTCGCTCCAAGCTGGGCTGTG
TGCACGAACCCCCCGTTCAGCCCGACCGCTGCGCCTTATCCGGTAACTATCGTCTTGAGTCCAACCCGGT
AAGACACGACTTATCGCCACTGGCAGCAGCCACTGGTAACAGGATTAGCAGAGCGAGGTATGTAGGCGGT
GCTACAGAGTTCTTGAAGTGGTGGCCTAACTACGGCTACACTAGAAGAACAGTATTTGGTATCTGCGCTC
TGCTGAAGCCAGTTACCTTCGGAAAAAGAGTTGGTAGCTCTTGATCCGGCAAACAAACCACCGCTGGTAG
CGGTGGTTTTTTTGTTTGCAAGCAGCAGATTACGCGCAGAAAAAAAGGATCTCAAGAAGATCCTTTGATC
TTTTCTACGGGGTCTGACGCTCAGTGGAACGAAAACTCACGTTAAGGGATTTTGGTCATGAGATTATCAA
AAAGGATCTTCACCTAGATCCTTTTAAATTAAAAATGAAGTTTTAAATCAATCTAAAGTATATATGAGTA
AACTTGGTCTGACAGCGGCCGCAAATGCTAAACCACTGCAGTGGTTACCAGTGCTTGATCAGTGAGGCAC
CGATCTCAGCGATCTGCCTATTTCGTTCGTCCATAGTGGCCTGACTCCCCGTCGTGTAGATCACTACGAT
TCGTGAGGGCTTACCATCAGGCCCCAGCGCAGCAATGATGCCGCGAGAGCCGCGTTCACCGGCCCCCGAT
TTGTCAGCAATGAACCAGCCAGCAGGGAGGGCCGAGCGAAGAAGTGGTCCTGCTACTTTGTCCGCCTCCA
TCCAGTCTATGAGCTGCTGTCGTGATGCTAGAGTAAGAAGTTCGCCAGTGAGTAGTTTCCGAAGAGTTGT
GGCCATTGCTACTGGCATCGTGGTATCACGCTCGTCGTTCGGTATGGCTTCGTTCAACTCTGGTTCCCAG
CGGTCAAGCCGGGTCACATGATCACCCATATTATGAAGAAATGCAGTCAGCTCCTTAGGGCCTCCGATCG
TTGTCAGAAGTAAGTTGGCCGCGGTGTTGTCGCTCATGGTAATGGCAGCACTACACAATTCTCTTACCGT
CATGCCATCCGTAAGATGCTTTTCCGTGACCGGCGAGTACTCAACCAAGTCGTTTTGTGAGTAGTGTATA
CGGCGACCAAGCTGCTCTTGCCCGGCGTCTATACGGGACAACACCGCGCCACATAGCAGTACTTTGAAAG
TGCTCATCATCGGGAATCGTTCTTCGGGGCGGAAAGACTCAAGGATCTTGCCGCTATTGAGATCCAGTTC
GATATAGCCCACTCTTGCACCCAGTTGATCTTCAGCATCTTTTACTTTCACCAGCGTTTCGGGGTGTGCA
AAAACAGGCAAGCAAAATGCCGCAAAGAAGGGAATGAGTGCGACACGAAAATGTTGGATGCTCATACTCG
TCCTTTTTCAATATTATTGAAGCATTTATCAGGGTTACTAGTACGTCTCTCAAGGATAAGTAAGTAATAT
TAAGGTACGGGAGGTATTGGACAGGCCGCAATAAAATATCTTTATTTTCATTACATCTGTGTGTTGGTTT
TTTGTGTGAATCGATAGTACTAACATACGCTCTCCATCAAAACAAAACGAAACAAAACAAACTAGCAAAA
TAGGCTGTCCCCAGTGCAAGTGCAGGTGCCAGAACATTTCTCT
Features (pLannotate 1.2.2; 25 found; start..end, strand, type, name):
     47..71      +  protein_bind   attB1: mutant version of attB; recombination site for the Gateway® BP reaction BP Clonase™
    101..119     +  protein_bind   5X UAS (fragment): five tandem copies of the "ScaI site" 17-mer CGGAGTACTGTCCTCCG, an upstream activating sequence (UAS) that efficiently binds yeast Gal4 (Webster et al., 1988; Pfeiffer et al., 2010) GAL4
    187..204     +  protein_bind   5X UAS (fragment): five tandem copies of the "ScaI site" 17-mer CGGAGTACTGTCCTCCG, an upstream activating sequence (UAS) that efficiently binds yeast Gal4 (Webster et al., 1988; Pfeiffer et al., 2010) GAL4
    235..253     +  protein_bind   5X UAS (fragment): five tandem copies of the "ScaI site" 17-mer CGGAGTACTGTCCTCCG, an upstream activating sequence (UAS) that efficiently binds yeast Gal4 (Webster et al., 1988; Pfeiffer et al., 2010) GAL4
    321..338     +  protein_bind   5X UAS (fragment): five tandem copies of the "ScaI site" 17-mer CGGAGTACTGTCCTCCG, an upstream activating sequence (UAS) that efficiently binds yeast Gal4 (Webster et al., 1988; Pfeiffer et al., 2010) GAL4
    358..378     -  protein_bind   attB4: mutant version of attB; core recombination site for the Gateway® BP reaction BP Clonase™
    394..431     +  promoter       minimal CMV promoter: human cytomegalovirus (CMV) immediate early promoter
    514..534     +  protein_bind   attB3: mutant version of attB; core recombination site for the Gateway® BP reaction BP Clonase™
    561..579     +  promoter       T3 promoter: promoter for bacteriophage T3 RNA polymerase
    643..661     -  promoter       T7 promoter: promoter for bacteriophage T7 RNA polymerase
    688..708     -  protein_bind   attB2: mutant version of attB; core recombination site for the Gateway® BP reaction BP Clonase™
    773..2425    +  CDS            luciferase: firefly luciferase synthetic luc2 version of the luciferase gene
   2429..2476    +  CDS            hCL1: non-ORF yeast peptide conferring ubiquitin-dependent degradation human codon-optimized
   2483..2599    +  CDS            hPEST: PEST degradation sequence from mouse ornithine decarboxylase human codon-optimized
   2648..2769    -  polyA_signal   SV40 poly(A) signal: SV40 polyadenylation signal
   2795..2926    -  CDS            LT_SV40 (fragment): Experimental evidence at protein level: Swiss-Prot protein existence level 1. Isoform 17kT antigen targets host RBL2 for degradation and promotes cell proliferation. Transactivates host cyclin A promoter through its J domain. From Simian virus 40 (SV40).
   2963..3320    +  promoter       SV40 promoter: SV40 enhancer and early promoter
   3351..4388    +  CDS            HygR: hygromycin B phosphotransferase confers resistance to hygromycin
   4412..4460    +  polyA_signal   poly(A) signal: synthetic polyadenylation signal
   4476..4607    +  CDS            TcR (fragment): tetracycline efflux protein; tet; confers resistance to tetracycline
   4787..5375    -  rep_origin     ori: high-copy-number ColE1/pMB1/pBR322/pUC origin of replication
   5575..6435    -  CDS            AmpR: β-lactamase confers resistance to ampicillin, carbenicillin, and related antibiotics
   6436..6477    -  promoter       AmpR promoter (fragment): bla
   6540..6588    +  polyA_signal   poly(A) signal: synthetic polyadenylation signal
   6602..6693    +  misc_feature   pause site: RNA polymerase II transcriptional pause signal from the human α2 globin gene
