[The description below was written by a language model from this plasmid's Addgene catalogue record and pLannotate feature annotations shown in this document.]
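Description:
pGL4_10xUAS-CMVmin-BC0439-luc2 is a mammalian reporter plasmid built on the pGL4 luciferase backbone and assembled by Gateway cloning. It is about 6.7 kb. In bacteria it is propagated through a high-copy ColE1/pUC-type origin with ampicillin selection (AmpR). An SV40 enhancer/early promoter driving a hygromycin phosphotransferase gene, followed by a synthetic poly(A) signal, is also annotated, which would permit selection of stably transfected mammalian cells. Upstream of the reporter cassette sit a synthetic poly(A) signal and an RNA polymerase II pause site, standard pGL4 elements that limit spurious read-through transcription into the reporter.

The payload is a synthetic Gal4-responsive sensor. Clustered UAS elements (ten copies according to the record; the annotation detects only several UAS fragments) are placed ahead of a minimal CMV promoter, which has little activity until a Gal4 DNA-binding-domain transactivator binds the UAS sites. The modules are separated by attB1, attB4, attB3 and attB2 sites, consistent with a multi-fragment Gateway assembly of sensor, promoter and barcode segments. Between attB3 and attB2, a short region flanked by T3 and T7 promoter sequences most likely carries the transcribed barcode BC0439, although the barcode itself is not annotated. Downstream is the firefly luc2 coding sequence fused to hCL1 and hPEST degradation sequences, which destabilise the luciferase so that the signal tracks transcriptional changes more closely. The cassette ends in an SV40 poly(A) signal.

The plasmid is intended as the UAS sensor in split TEV assays. In these assays, reconstituted protease activity typically releases a Gal4-based transcription factor that then activates the reporter. Activity can be read out as luminescence or, through the unique RNA barcode, in multiplexed pooled assays that profile drug effects across many targets and pathways.
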