Addgene plasmid #227127: pGL4_10xUAS-CMVmin-BC0439-luc2
Purpose: Barcoded assay, UAS sensor for split TEV assays; barcode BC0439
Depositing lab: Michael Wehr. Depositing organization: Systasy Bioscience GmbH. Publication: Polypharmacological profiling across protein target families and cellular pathways using the multiplexed cell-based assay platform safetyProfiler reveals efficacy, potency and side effects of drugs. Popovic L, Brankatschk B, Palladino G, Rossner MJ, Wehr MC. Biomed Pharmacother. 2024 Nov;180:117523. doi: 10.1016/j.biopha.2024.117523. Epub 2024 Oct 14. PubMed 39405910.
Backbone
  Vector backbone: pGL4
  Vector type: Mammalian Expression
Growth in bacteria
  Bacterial resistance: Ampicillin, 100 μg/mL
  Growth temperature: 37°C
  Growth strain: DH5alpha
  Copy number: High Copy
Gene/Insert
  Gene/Insert name: 10x clustered UAS element linked to CMV minimal promoter driving barcode 0439 and a luciferase reporter gene
  Species: Synthetic
  Cloning method: Gateway Cloning
Terms and licenses: Academic/Nonprofit Terms; Industry Terms: Not Available to Industry
How to cite: pGL4_10xUAS-CMVmin-BC0439-luc2 was a gift from Michael Wehr (Addgene plasmid # 227127 ; http://n2t.net/addgene:227127 ; RRID:Addgene_227127)
